Addgene plasmid #144001: TFORF2175
Purpose: Lentiviral vector for overexpressing transcription factor ORFs with unique 24-bp barcodes. Barcodes facilitate identification of transcription factors in pooled screens.
Depositing lab: Feng Zhang. Depositing organization: Broad Institute. Publication: A transcription factor atlas of directed differentiation. Joung J, Ma S, Tay T, Geiger-Schuller KR, Kirchgatterer PC, Verdine VK, Guo B, Arias-Garcia MA, Allen WE, Singh A, Kuksenko O, Abudayyeh OO, Gootenberg JS, Fu Z, Macrae RK, Buenrostro JD, Regev A, Zhang F. Cell. 2023 Jan 5;186(1):209-229.e26. doi: 10.1016/j.cell.2022.11.026. PubMed 36608654.
Backbone
  Vector backbone: pLX_TRC317
  Backbone manufacturer: Broad Institute Genetic Perturbation Platform
  Backbone size w/o insert (bp): 8264
  Vector type: Mammalian Expression, Lentiviral
  Selectable markers: Puromycin
Growth in bacteria
  Bacterial resistance: Ampicillin, 100 μg/mL
  Growth temperature: 37°C
  Growth strain: NEB Stable
  Copy number: High Copy
Gene/Insert
  Gene/Insert name: ZNF419
  Species: H. sapiens (human)
  Insert size (bp): 1538
  Entrez Gene: ZNF419 (a.k.a. ZNF419A, FLJ23233)
  Promoter: EF1a
  Cloning method: Unknown
  Sequencing primers: 5′ GGGTGGAGACTGAAGTTAGGCCAG; 3′ CACATAGCGTAAAAGGAGCAACATAG
Terms and licenses: Academic/Nonprofit Terms; Industry Terms: Not Available to Industry
Depositor comments: NM_001098494,ENST00000347466 . The transcription factor ORF portion of this plasmid was synthesized by Genewiz. Please test multiple small colonies in case of plasmid recombination. To make this collection available in a timely manner, a portion of this collection was not fully sequenced by Addgene. If an Addgene verified full plasmid sequence is not available, please contact us prior to placing an order to request the full sequence.
How to cite: TFORF2175 was a gift from Feng Zhang (Addgene plasmid # 144001 ; http://n2t.net/addgene:144001 ; RRID:Addgene_144001)
