[The description below was written by a language model from this plasmid's Addgene catalogue record and pLannotate feature annotations shown in this document.]
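Description:
TFORF2175 is a lentiviral mammalian expression plasmid built on the pLX_TRC317 backbone and carrying the human zinc-finger gene ZNF419 as an overexpression ORF. It belongs to a barcoded transcription factor ORF collection in which each clone carries a unique 24-bp barcode, so that the transcription factor delivered to a given cell can be identified in pooled screens. In bacteria it is maintained through a high-copy ColE1/pUC-type origin and selected with ampicillin via the β-lactamase gene. An f1 origin and remnants of a lac/lacZα cloning region with T7 and T3 promoters are also present in the backbone. The depositor warns that the plasmid can recombine during propagation, as is common for vectors with repeated LTRs.

The viral portion has a third-generation, self-inactivating layout. An RSV promoter drives a truncated HIV-1 5' LTR, followed by the Ψ packaging signal with a gag fragment, the RRE for Rev-dependent export of genomic RNA, a cPPT/CTS element, WPRE to boost transcript expression, and a ΔU3 3' LTR with a downstream SV40 polyadenylation signal. Within this unit, an SV40 early promoter/origin region drives puromycin N-acetyltransferase for selection of transduced cells, and a separate EF-1α promoter drives ZNF419. The automated annotation labels only the first part of the ORF as ZNF419, although the catalogued insert is about 1.5 kb and the space before WPRE is consistent with that. The barcode is not annotated, and its position is not stated in the record. A short U6 promoter fragment is annotated just upstream of WPRE, but its function is not stated. The construct is used to produce lentivirus for stable ZNF419 overexpression, for example in directed differentiation screens.
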