Features (pLannotate 1.2.2; 31 found; start..end, strand, type, name):
      5..231     +  promoter       RSV promoter: Rous sarcoma virus enhancer/promoter
    232..412     +  LTR            5' LTR (truncated): truncated 5' long terminal repeat (LTR) from HIV-1
    459..584     +  misc_feature   HIV-1 Ψ: packaging signal of human immunodeficiency virus type 1
    568..931     +  CDS            HIV-1 gag (fragment): gag protein from human immunodeficiency virus 1; gag
   1077..1310    +  misc_feature   RRE: The Rev response element (RRE) of HIV-1 allows for Rev-dependent mRNA export from the nucleus to the cytoplasm.
   1687..1713    +  CDS            Rev (fragment): human immunodeficiency virus 1 (HIV-1) Rev protein; rev; enhances nuclear export of unspliced and incompletely spliced viral mRNAs
   1720..1743    +  promoter       SV40 promoter (fragment): SV40 early promoter
   1744..1815    +  promoter       SV40 promoter (fragment): SV40 enhancer and early promoter
   1839..1974    +  rep_origin     SV40 ori: SV40 origin of replication
   2020..2616    +  CDS            PuroR (fragment): puromycin N-acetyltransferase; pac from Streptomyces; confers resistance to puromycin
   2665..2782    +  misc_feature   cPPT/CTS: central polypurine tract and central termination sequence of HIV-1
   2847..2913    +  CDS            small t antigen (fragment): SV40 (simian virus 40) small t antigen
   2920..4098    +  promoter       EF-1α promoter: strong constitutive promoter for human elongation factor EF-1α
   4115..4690    +  CDS            ZNF419 (fragment): ZN419_HUMAN - Also known as ZNF419A. Experimental evidence at protein level: Swiss-Prot protein existence level 1. May be involved in transcriptional regulation. From Homo sapiens (Human).
   5564..5617    +  promoter       U6 promoter (fragment): RNA polymerase III promoter for human U6 snRNA
   5659..6247    +  misc_feature   WPRE: woodchuck hepatitis virus posttranscriptional regulatory element
   6298..6317    +  misc_feature   cPPT/CTS (fragment): central polypurine tract and central termination sequence of HIV-1
   6319..6552    +  LTR            3' LTR (ΔU3): self-inactivating 3' long terminal repeat (LTR) from HIV-1
   6630..6751    +  polyA_signal   SV40 poly(A) signal: SV40 polyadenylation signal
   6791..6926    +  rep_origin     SV40 ori: SV40 origin of replication
   6947..6965    -  promoter       T7 promoter: promoter for bacteriophage T7 RNA polymerase
   6973..7128    +  CDS            lacZα (fragment): LacZα fragment of β-galactosidase; lacZ fragment
   7133..7561    +  rep_origin     f1 ori (sequence partly withheld): f1 bacteriophage origin of replication; arrow indicates direction of (+) strand synthesis
   7614..7718    +  promoter       AmpR promoter: bla
   7719..8579    +  CDS            AmpR: β-lactamase; bla; confers resistance to ampicillin, carbenicillin, and related antibiotics
   8750..9338    +  rep_origin     ori: high-copy-number ColE1/pMB1/pBR322/pUC origin of replication
   9521..9613    +  CDS            lacI (fragment): lac repressor; lacI; The lac repressor binds to the lac operator to inhibit transcription in E. coli. This inhibition can be relieved by adding lactose or isopropyl-β-D-thiogalactopyranoside (IPTG).
   9626..9647    +  protein_bind   CAP binding site: CAP binding activates transcription in the presence of cAMP. E. coli catabolite activator protein
   9662..9692    +  promoter       lac promoter: promoter for the E. coli lac operon
   9700..9716    +  protein_bind   lac operator: The lac repressor binds to the lac operator to inhibit transcription in E. coli. This inhibition can be relieved by adding lactose or isopropyl-β-D-thiogalactopyranoside (IPTG). lac repressor encoded by lacI
   9761..9779    +  promoter       T3 promoter: promoter for bacteriophage T3 RNA polymerase
>Addgene plasmid #144001 | TFORF2175 | addgene full sequence | sequence record 400510 | Addgene NGS Result
TTAATGTAGTCTTATGCAATACTCTTGTAGTCTTGCAACATGGTAACGATGAGTTAGCAACATGCCTTAC
AAGGAGAGAAAAAGCACCGTGCATGCCGATTGGTGGAAGTAAGGTGGTACGATCGTGCCTTATTAGGAAG
GCAACAGACGGGTCTGACATGGATTGGACGAACCACTGAATTGCCGCATTGCAGAGATATTGTATTTAAG
TGCCTAGCTCGATACATAAACGGGTCTCTCTGGTTAGACCAGATCTGAGCCTGGGAGCTCTCTGGCTAAC
TAGGGAACCCACTGCTTAAGCCTCAATAAAGCTTGCCTTGAGTGCTTCAAGTAGTGTGTGCCCGTCTGTT
GTGTGACTCTGGTAACTAGAGATCCCTCAGACCCTTTTAGTCAGTGTGGAAAATCTCTAGCAGTGGCGCC
CGAACAGGGACTTGAAAGCGAAAGGGAAACCAGAGGAGCTCTCTCGACGCAGGACTCGGCTTGCTGAAGC
GCGCACGGCAAGAGGCGAGGGGCGGCGACTGGTGAGTACGCCAAAAATTTTGACTAGCGGAGGCTAGAAG
GAGAGAGATGGGTGCGAGAGCGTCAGTATTAAGCGGGGGAGAATTAGATCGCGATGGGAAAAAATTCGGT
TAAGGCCAGGGGGAAAGAAAAAATATAAATTAAAACATATAGTATGGGCAAGCAGGGAGCTAGAACGATT
CGCAGTTAATCCTGGCCTGTTAGAAACATCAGAAGGCTGTAGACAAATACTGGGACAGCTACAACCATCC
CTTCAGACAGGATCAGAAGAACTTAGATCATTATATAATACAGTAGCAACCCTCTATTGTGTGCATCAAA
GGATAGAGATAAAAGACACCAAGGAAGCTTTAGACAAGATAGAGGAAGAGCAAAACAAAAGTAAGACCAC
CGCACAGCAAGCGGCCGCTGATCTTCAGACCTGGAGGAGGAGATATGAGGGACAATTGGAGAAGTGAATT
ATATAAATATAAAGTAGTAAAAATTGAACCATTAGGAGTAGCACCCACCAAGGCAAAGAGAAGAGTGGTG
CAGAGAGAAAAAAGAGCAGTGGGAATAGGAGCTTTGTTCCTTGGGTTCTTGGGAGCAGCAGGAAGCACTA
TGGGCGCAGCGTCAATGACGCTGACGGTACAGGCCAGACAATTATTGTCTGGTATAGTGCAGCAGCAGAA
CAATTTGCTGAGGGCTATTGAGGCGCAACAGCATCTGTTGCAACTCACAGTCTGGGGCATCAAGCAGCTC
CAGGCAAGAATCCTGGCTGTGGAAAGATACCTAAAGGATCAACAGCTCCTGGGGATTTGGGGTTGCTCTG
GAAAACTCATTTGCACCACTGCTGTGCCTTGGAATGCTAGTTGGAGTAATAAATCTCTGGAACAGATTTG
GAATCACACGACCTGGATGGAGTGGGACAGAGAAATTAACAATTACACAAGCTTAATACACTCCTTAATT
GAAGAATCGCAAAACCAGCAAGAAAAGAATGAACAAGAATTATTGGAATTAGATAAATGGGCAAGTTTGT
GGAATTGGTTTAACATAACAAATTGGCTGTGGTATATAAAATTATTCATAATGATAGTAGGAGGCTTGGT
AGGTTTAAGAATAGTTTTTGCTGTACTTTCTATAGTGAATAGAGTTAGGCAGGGATATTCACCATTATCG
TTTCAGACCCACCTCCCAACCCCGAGGGGACCCATGCATTGCATCTCAATTAGTCAGCAACCAGGTGTGG
AAAGTCCCCAGGCTCCCCAGCAGGCAGAAGTATGCAAAGCATGCGTCTCAATTAGTCAGCAACCATAGTC
CCGCCCCTAACTCCGCCCATCCCGCCCCTAACTCCGCCCAGTTCCGCCCATTCTCCGCCCCATGGCTGAC
TAATTTTTTTTATTTATGCAGAGGCCGAGGCCGCCTCGGCCTCTGAGCTATTCCAGAAGTAGTGAGGAGG
CTTTTTTGGAGGCCTAGGCTTTTGCAAAAAGCTTTCTAGAGGTACCACCGGAGCTTACCATGACCGAGTA
CAAGCCCACGGTGCGCCTCGCCACCCGCGACGACGTCCCCAGGGCCGTACGCACCCTCGCCGCCGCGTTC
GCCGACTACCCCGCCACGCGCCACACCGTCGATCCGGACCGCCACATCGAGCGGGTCACCGAGCTGCAAG
AACTCTTCCTCACGCGCGTCGGGCTCGACATCGGCAAGGTGTGGGTCGCGGACGACGGCGCCGCCGTGGC
GGTCTGGACCACGCCGGAGAGCGTCGAAGCGGGGGCGGTGTTCGCCGAGATCGGCCCGCGCATGGCCGAG
TTGAGCGGTTCCCGGCTGGCCGCGCAGCAACAGATGGAAGGCCTCCTGGCGCCGCACCGGCCCAAGGAGC
CCGCGTGGTTCCTGGCCACCGTCGGCGTCTCGCCCGACCACCAGGGCAAGGGTCTGGGCAGCGCCGTCGT
GCTCCCCGGAGTGGAGGCGGCCGAGCGCGCCGGGGTGCCCGCCTTCCTGGAGACCTCCGCGCCCCGCAAC
CTCCCCTTCTACGAGCGGCTCGGCTTCACCGTCACCGCCGACGTCGAGGTGCCCGAAGGACCGCGCACCT
GGTGCATGACCCGCAAGCCCGGTGCCAGTTAACGAATTCTAGATCTTGAGACAAATGGCAGTATTCATCC
ACAATTTTAAAAGAAAAGGGGGGATTGGGGGGTACAGTGCAGGGGAAAGAATAGTAGACATAATAGCAAC
AGACATACAAACTAAAGAATTACAAAAACAAATTACAAAAATTCAAAATTTTCGGGTTTATTACAGGGAC
AGCAGAGATCCACTTTGGCGCCGGCTCGAGGCCTGCAGGTGCAAAGATGGATAAAGTTTTAAACAGAGAG
GAATCTTTGCAGCTAATGGACCTTCTAGGTCTTGAAAGGAGTGGGAATTGGCTCCGGTGCCCGTCAGTGG
GCAGAGCGCACATCGCCCACAGTCCCCGAGAAGTTGGGGGGAGGGGTCGGCAATTGAACCGGTGCCTAGA
GAAGGTGGCGCGGGGTAAACTGGGAAAGTGATGTCGTGTACTGGCTCCGCCTTTTTCCCGAGGGTGGGGG
AGAACCGTATATAAGTGCAGTAGTCGCCGTGAACGTTCTTTTTCGCAACGGGTTTGCCGCCAGAACACAG
GTAAGTGCCGTGTGTGGTTCCCGCGGGCCTGGCCTCTTTACGGGTTATGGCCCTTGCGTGCCTTGAATTA
CTTCCACCTGGCTGCAGTACGTGATTCTTGATCCCGAGCTTCGGGTTGGAAGTGGGTGGGAGAGTTCGAG
GCCTTGCGCTTAAGGAGCCCCTTCGCCTCGTGCTTGAGTTGAGGCCTGGCCTGGGCGCTGGGGCCGCCGC
GTGCGAATCTGGTGGCACCTTCGCGCCTGTCTCGCTGCTTTCGATAAGTCTCTAGCCATTTAAAATTTTT
GATGACCTGCTGCGACGCTTTTTTTCTGGCAAGATAGTCTTGTAAATGCGGGCCAAGATCTGCACACTGG
TATTTCGGTTTTTGGGGCCGCGGGCGGCGACGGGGCCCGTGCGTCCCAGCGCACATGTTCGGCGAGGCGG
GGCCTGCGAGCGCGGCCACCGAGAATCGGACGGGGGTAGTCTCAAGCTGGCCGGCCTGCTCTGGTGCCTG
GCCTCGCGCCGCCGTGTATCGCCCCGCCCTGGGCGGCAAGGCTGGCCCGGTCGGCACCAGTTGCGTGAGC
GGAAAGATGGCCGCTTCCCGGCCCTGCTGCAGGGAGCTCAAAATGGAGGACGCGGCGCTCGGGAGAGCGG
GCGGGTGAGTCACCCACACAAAGGAAAAGGGCCTTTCCGTCCTCAGCCGTCGCTTCATGTGACTCCACGG
AGTACCGGGCGCCGTCCAGGCACCTCGATTAGTTCTCGAGCTTTTGGAGTACGTCGTCTTTAGGTTGGGG
GGAGGGGTTTTATGCGATGGAGTTTCCCCACACTGAGTGGGTGGAGACTGAAGTTAGGCCAGCTTGGCAC
TTGATGTAATTCTCCTTGGAATTTGCCCTTTTTGAGTTTGGATCTTGGTTCATTCTCAAGCCTCAGACAG
TGGTTCAAAGTTTTTTTCTTCCATTTCAGGTGTCGTGAGGCTAGCACCGCCACCATGGCGGCGGCCGCCC
TGAGGGACCCCGCTCAGGTTCCTGTGGCTGCAGACTTGCTTACAGACCATGAGGAGCAGGGCTATGTGAC
CTTTGAGGATGTGGCTGTCTACTTCTCCCAGGAGGAATGGAGATTGCTTGATGACGCTCAGAGGCTCCTC
TACCGCAATGTGATGCTGGAGAACTTTACACTTCTGGCCTCTCTGGGTTGTTGGCATGGAGCCGAGGCTG
AGGAGGCTCCTGAGCAGATTGCTTCTGTAGGACTGCTCAGTTCAAACATTCAGCAACACCAGAAGCAGCA
CTGTGGAGAGAAACCCTTAAAAAGACAAGAGGGCAGGGTCCCAGTTTTGAGGAGTTGCAAAGTTCACCTA
TCAGAGAAGTCCTTGCAAAGCAGGGAGGTTGGGAAGGCCCTCCTGATCAGCTCAGGTGTTCTCAAGCACC
AGGTGACTCACACAGGAGAGAAGTCACATAGGAGCTCCAAAAGTAGGGAGGCCTTTCATGCTGGAAAAAG
GCATTACAAATGCAGTGAATGTGGGAAAGCCTTTGGTCAGAAATATTTACTTGTTCAGCACCAGAGACTA
CATGCTGGGAAAAAGACGTATGAATGCAGTGAATGTGGGAAGTTATTTAGAGATATGTCCAACCTTTTTA
TACACCAAATAGTTCACACTGGAGAAAGGCCTTACGGGTGTAGTAACTGTGGAAAATCCTTTAGCCGTAA
TGCTCACCTCATTGAACACCAGAGAGTTCACACTGGAGAAAAGCCTTTTACATGCAGTGAATGTGGAAAA
GCTTTCAGGCATAATTCCACACTTGTTCAGCATCACAAAATCCACACTGGAGTAAGGCCTTATGAGTGCA
GTGAATGTGGAAAATTGTTTAGTTTCAACTCCAGCCTCATGAAACATCAGAGAATTCACACTGGAGAAAG
ACCTTATAAGTGCAGTGAATGTGGAAAATTCTATAGCCACAAGTCCAACCTTATCAAACATTGGCGTGTT
CATACTGGAGAAAGGCCTTACAAGTGCAGCGACTGTGGGAAATTTTTTACCCAATGCTCAAGCCTCATGC
AACATCAAAAAGTTCACACTGGAGAAAAGCCTTTTAAGTGCAATGAATGTGGGAGATTCTTTAGAGAGAA
TTCCACCCTAGTTAGACATCAGAGGGTTCACACTGGAGCAAAGCCTTATGAGTGCAGGGAATGTGGGAAA
TTTTTTAGCCAAAGCTCAACCCTCATGCAACATCGAAAAGTTCACATTGGAGAAAAGCCTTTTAAGTGCA
ATGAATGTGGGAGATTGTTTAGAGAGAATTCCAGCCTTGTTAAACATCAGAGGGTTCACACTGGAGCAAA
GCCTTATGAGTGCAGGGAATGTGGGAAGTTTTTTCGCCACAACTCCAGTCTTTTTAAACATCGAAGGATT
CACACTGGAGAAATGCAGTAGTAATGAACTAGTCCGTAACTTGAAAGTATTTCGATTTCTTGGCTTTATA
TATCTTGTGGAAAGGACGAGATCTGTGATGCAGCAATGATCTGACGCGTTAAGTCGACAATCAACCTCTG
GATTACAAAATTTGTGAAAGATTGACTGGTATTCTTAACTATGTTGCTCCTTTTACGCTATGTGGATACG
CTGCTTTAATGCCTTTGTATCATGCTATTGCTTCCCGTATGGCTTTCATTTTCTCCTCCTTGTATAAATC
CTGGTTGCTGTCTCTTTATGAGGAGTTGTGGCCCGTTGTCAGGCAACGTGGCGTGGTGTGCACTGTGTTT
GCTGACGCAACCCCCACTGGTTGGGGCATTGCCACCACCTGTCAGCTCCTTTCCGGGACTTTCGCTTTCC
CCCTCCCTATTGCCACGGCGGAACTCATCGCCGCCTGCCTTGCCCGCTGCTGGACAGGGGCTCGGCTGTT
GGGCACTGACAATTCCGTGGTGTTGTCGGGGAAATCATCGTCCTTTCCTTGGCTGCTCGCCTGTGTTGCC
ACCTGGATTCTGCGCGGGACGTCCTTCTGCTACGTCCCTTCGGCCCTCAATCCAGCGGACCTTCCTTCCC
GCGGCCTGCTGCCGGCTCTGCGGCCTCTTCCGCGTCTTCGCCTTCGCCCTCAGACGAGTCGGATCTCCCT
TTGGGCCGCCTCCCCGCGTCGACTTTAAGACCAATGACTTACAAGGCAGCTGTAGATCTTAGCCACTTTT
TAAAAGAAAAGGGGGGACTGGAAGGGCTAATTCACTCCCAACGAAGACAAGATCTGCTTTTTGCTTGTAC
TGGGTCTCTCTGGTTAGACCAGATCTGAGCCTGGGAGCTCTCTGGCTAACTAGGGAACCCACTGCTTAAG
CCTCAATAAAGCTTGCCTTGAGTGCTTCAAGTAGTGTGTGCCCGTCTGTTGTGTGACTCTGGTAACTAGA
GATCCCTCAGACCCTTTTAGTCAGTGTGGAAAATCTCTAGCAGTACGTATAGTAGTTCATGTCATCTTAT
TATTCAGTATTTATAACTTGCAAAGAAATGAATATCAGAGAGTGAGAGGAACTTGTTTATTGCAGCTTAT
AATGGTTACAAATAAAGCAATAGCATCACAAATTTCACAAATAAAGCATTTTTTTCACTGCATTCTAGTT
GTGGTTTGTCCAAACTCATCAATGTATCTTATCATGTCTGGCTCTAGCTATCCCGCCCCTAACTCCGCCC
ATCCCGCCCCTAACTCCGCCCAGTTCCGCCCATTCTCCGCCCCATGGCTGACTAATTTTTTTTATTTATG
CAGAGGCCGAGGCCGCCTCGGCCTCTGAGCTATTCCAGAAGTAGTGAGGAGGCTTTTTTGGAGGCCTAGG
GACGTACCCAATTCGCCCTATAGTGAGTCGTATTACGCGCGCTCACTGGCCGTCGTTTTACAACGTCGTG
ACTGGGAAAACCCTGGCGTTACCCAACTTAATCGCCTTGCAGCACATCCCCCTTTCGCCAGCTGGCGTAA
TAGCGAAGAGGCCCGCACCGATCGCCCTTCCCAACAGTTGCGCAGCCTGAATGGCGAATGGG
[124 nt withheld, positions 7133-7256]
C
[91 nt withheld, positions 7258-7348]
A
[49 nt withheld, positions 7350-7398]
CCTTTGACGTTGGAGTCCACGTTCTTT
[37 nt withheld, positions 7426-7462]
ACCCTATCTCGGTCTATTCTTTTGATTTATAAGGGATTTTGCCGATTTCGGCCTATTGGTTAAAAAATGA
GCTGATTTAACAAAAATTTAACGCGAATTTTAACAAAATATTAACGCTTACAATTTAGGTGGCACTTTTC
GGGGAAATGTGCGCGGAACCCCTATTTGTTTATTTTTCTAAATACATTCAAATATGTATCCGCTCATGAG
ACAATAACCCTGATAAATGCTTCAATAATATTGAAAAAGGAAGAGTATGAGTATTCAACATTTCCGTGTC
GCCCTTATTCCCTTTTTTGCGGCATTTTGCCTTCCTGTTTTTGCTCACCCAGAAACGCTGGTGAAAGTAA
AAGATGCTGAAGATCAGTTGGGTGCACGAGTGGGTTACATCGAACTGGATCTCAACAGCGGTAAGATCCT
TGAGAGTTTTCGCCCCGAAGAACGTTTTCCAATGATGAGCACTTTTAAAGTTCTGCTATGTGGCGCGGTA
TTATCCCGTATTGACGCCGGGCAAGAGCAACTCGGTCGCCGCATACACTATTCTCAGAATGACTTGGTTG
AGTACTCACCAGTCACAGAAAAGCATCTTACGGATGGCATGACAGTAAGAGAATTATGCAGTGCTGCCAT
AACCATGAGTGATAACACTGCGGCCAACTTACTTCTGACAACGATCGGAGGACCGAAGGAGCTAACCGCT
TTTTTGCACAACATGGGGGATCATGTAACTCGCCTTGATCGTTGGGAACCGGAGCTGAATGAAGCCATAC
CAAACGACGAGCGTGACACCACGATGCCTGTAGCAATGGCAACAACGTTGCGCAAACTATTAACTGGCGA
ACTACTTACTCTAGCTTCCCGGCAACAATTAATAGACTGGATGGAGGCGGATAAAGTTGCAGGACCACTT
CTGCGCTCGGCCCTTCCGGCTGGCTGGTTTATTGCTGATAAATCTGGAGCCGGTGAGCGTGGGTCTCGCG
GTATCATTGCAGCACTGGGGCCAGATGGTAAGCCCTCCCGTATCGTAGTTATCTACACGACGGGGAGTCA
GGCAACTATGGATGAACGAAATAGACAGATCGCTGAGATAGGTGCCTCACTGATTAAGCATTGGTAACTG
TCAGACCAAGTTTACTCATATATACTTTAGATTGATTTAAAACTTCATTTTTAATTTAAAAGGATCTAGG
TGAAGATCCTTTTTGATAATCTCATGACCAAAATCCCTTAACGTGAGTTTTCGTTCCACTGAGCGTCAGA
CCCCGTAGAAAAGATCAAAGGATCTTCTTGAGATCCTTTTTTTCTGCGCGTAATCTGCTGCTTGCAAACA
AAAAAACCACCGCTACCAGCGGTGGTTTGTTTGCCGGATCAAGAGCTACCAACTCTTTTTCCGAAGGTAA
CTGGCTTCAGCAGAGCGCAGATACCAAATACTGTTCTTCTAGTGTAGCCGTAGTTAGGCCACCACTTCAA
GAACTCTGTAGCACCGCCTACATACCTCGCTCTGCTAATCCTGTTACCAGTGGCTGCTGCCAGTGGCGAT
AAGTCGTGTCTTACCGGGTTGGACTCAAGACGATAGTTACCGGATAAGGCGCAGCGGTCGGGCTGAACGG
GGGGTTCGTGCACACAGCCCAGCTTGGAGCGAACGACCTACACCGAACTGAGATACCTACAGCGTGAGCT
ATGAGAAAGCGCCACGCTTCCCGAAGGGAGAAAGGCGGACAGGTATCCGGTAAGCGGCAGGGTCGGAACA
GGAGAGCGCACGAGGGAGCTTCCAGGGGGAAACGCCTGGTATCTTTATAGTCCTGTCGGGTTTCGCCACC
TCTGACTTGAGCGTCGATTTTTGTGATGCTCGTCAGGGGGGCGGAGCCTATGGAAAAACGCCAGCAACGC
GGCCTTTTTACGGTTCCTGGCCTTTTGCTGGCCTTTTGCTCACATGTTCTTTCCTGCGTTATCCCCTGAT
TCTGTGGATAACCGTATTACCGCCTTTGAGTGAGCTGATACCGCTCGCCGCAGCCGAACGACCGAGCGCA
GCGAGTCAGTGAGCGAGGAAGCGGAAGAGCGCCCAATACGCAAACCGCCTCTCCCCGCGCGTTGGCCGAT
TCATTAATGCAGCTGGCACGACAGGTTTCCCGACTGGAAAGCGGGCAGTGAGCGCAACGCAATTAATGTG
AGTTAGCTCACTCATTAGGCACCCCAGGCTTTACACTTTATGCTTCCGGCTCGTATGTTGTGTGGAATTG
TGAGCGGATAACAATTTCACACAGGAAACAGCTATGACCATGATTACGCCAAGCGCGCAATTAACCCTCA
CTAAAGGGAACAAAAGCTGGAGCTGCAAGC
