>Addgene plasmid #144001 | TFORF2175 | depositor partial sequence | sequence record 284127 | Insert
ACCGCCACCATGGCGGCGGCCGCCCTGAGGGACCCCGCTCAGGTTCCTGTGGCTGCAGACTTGCTTACAG
ACCATGAGGAGCAGGGCTATGTGACCTTTGAGGATGTGGCTGTCTACTTCTCCCAGGAGGAATGGAGATT
GCTTGATGACGCTCAGAGGCTCCTCTACCGCAATGTGATGCTGGAGAACTTTACACTTCTGGCCTCTCTG
GGTTGTTGGCATGGAGCCGAGGCTGAGGAGGCTCCTGAGCAGATTGCTTCTGTAGGACTGCTCAGTTCAA
ACATTCAGCAACACCAGAAGCAGCACTGTGGAGAGAAACCCTTAAAAAGACAAGAGGGCAGGGTCCCAGT
TTTGAGGAGTTGCAAAGTTCACCTATCAGAGAAGTCCTTGCAAAGCAGGGAGGTTGGGAAGGCCCTCCTG
ATCAGCTCAGGTGTTCTCAAGCACCAGGTGACTCACACAGGAGAGAAGTCACATAGGAGCTCCAAAAGTA
GGGAGGCCTTTCATGCTGGAAAAAGGCATTACAAATGCAGTGAATGTGGGAAAGCCTTTGGTCAGAAATA
TTTACTTGTTCAGCACCAGAGACTACATGCTGGGAAAAAGACGTATGAATGCAGTGAATGTGGGAAGTTA
TTTAGAGATATGTCCAACCTTTTTATACACCAAATAGTTCACACTGGAGAAAGGCCTTACGGGTGTAGTA
ACTGTGGAAAATCCTTTAGCCGTAATGCTCACCTCATTGAACACCAGAGAGTTCACACTGGAGAAAAGCC
TTTTACATGCAGTGAATGTGGAAAAGCTTTCAGGCATAATTCCACACTTGTTCAGCATCACAAAATCCAC
ACTGGAGTAAGGCCTTATGAGTGCAGTGAATGTGGAAAATTGTTTAGTTTCAACTCCAGCCTCATGAAAC
ATCAGAGAATTCACACTGGAGAAAGACCTTATAAGTGCAGTGAATGTGGAAAATTCTATAGCCACAAGTC
CAACCTTATCAAACATTGGCGTGTTCATACTGGAGAAAGGCCTTACAAGTGCAGCGACTGTGGGAAATTT
TTTACCCAATGCTCAAGCCTCATGCAACATCAAAAAGTTCACACTGGAGAAAAGCCTTTTAAGTGCAATG
AATGTGGGAGATTCTTTAGAGAGAATTCCACCCTAGTTAGACATCAGAGGGTTCACACTGGAGCAAAGCC
TTATGAGTGCAGGGAATGTGGGAAATTTTTTAGCCAAAGCTCAACCCTCATGCAACATCGAAAAGTTCAC
ATTGGAGAAAAGCCTTTTAAGTGCAATGAATGTGGGAGATTGTTTAGAGAGAATTCCAGCCTTGTTAAAC
ATCAGAGGGTTCACACTGGAGCAAAGCCTTATGAGTGCAGGGAATGTGGGAAGTTTTTTCGCCACAACTC
CAGTCTTTTTAAACATCGAAGGATTCACACTGGAGAAATGCAGTAGTAATGAACTAGTCCGTAACTTGAA
AGTATTTCGATTTCTTGGCTTTATATATCTTGTGGAAAGGACGAGATCTGTGATGCAGCAATGATCTG
