>Addgene plasmid #144001 | TFORF2175 | depositor partial sequence | sequence record 284128 | Barcode
GATCTGTGATGCAGCAATGATCTG
